>Addgene plasmid #210453 | pWaaT | addgene full sequence | sequence record 416562 | Addgene NGS Result
GCGGATGAGAGAAGATTTTCAGCCTGATACAGATTAAATCAGAACGCAGAAGCGGTCTGATAAAACAGAA
TTTGCCTGGCGGCAGTAGCGCGGTGGTCCCACCTGACCCCATGCCGAACTCAGAAGTGAAACGCCGTAGC
GCCGATGGTAGTGTGGGGTCTCCCCATGCGAGAGTAGGGAACTGCCAGGCATCAAATAAAACGAAAGGCT
CAGTCGAAAGACTGGGCCTTTCGTTTTATCTGTTGTTTGTCGGTGAACGCTCTCCTGAGTAGGACAAATC
CGCCGGGAGCGGATTTGAACGTTGCGAAGCAACGGCCCGGAGGGTGGCGGGCAGGACGCCCGCCATAAAC
TGCCAGGCATCAAATTAAGCAGAAGGCCATCCTGACGGATGGCCTTTTTGCGTTTCTACAAACTCTTTTG
TTTATTTTTCTAAATACATTCAAATATGTATCCGCTCATGAGACAATAACCCTGATAAATGCTTCAATAA
TATTGAAAAAGGAAGAGTATGAGTATTCAACATTTCCGTGTCGCCCTTATTCCCTTTTTTGCGGCATTTT
GCCTTCCTGTTTTTGCTCACCCAGAAACGCTGGTGAAAGTAAAAGATGCTGAAGATCAGTTGGGTGCACG
AGTGGGTTACATCGAACTGGATCTCAACAGCGGTAAGATCCTTGAGAGTTTTCGCCCCGAAGAACGTTTT
CCAATGATGAGCACTTTTAAAGTTCTGCTATGTGGCGCGGTATTATCCCGTGTTGACGCCGGGCAAGAGC
AACTCGGTCGCCGCATACACTATTCTCAGAATGACTTGGTTGAGTACTCACCAGTCACAGAAAAGCATCT
TACGGATGGCATGACAGTAAGAGAATTATGCAGTGCTGCCATAACCATGAGTGATAACACTGCGGCCAAC
TTACTTCTGACAACGATCGGAGGACCGAAGGAGCTAACCGCTTTTTTGCACAACATGGGGGATCATGTAA
CTCGCCTTGATCGTTGGGAACCGGAGCTGAATGAAGCCATACCAAACGACGAGCGTGACACCACGATGCC
TGCAGCAATGGCAACAACGTTGCGCAAACTATTAACTGGCGAACTACTTACTCTAGCTTCCCGGCAACAA
TTAATAGACTGGATGGAGGCGGATAAAGTTGCAGGACCACTTCTGCGCTCGGCCCTTCCGGCTGGCTGGT
TTATTGCTGATAAATCTGGAGCCGGTGAGCGTGGGTCTCGCGGTATCATTGCAGCACTGGGGCCAGATGG
TAAGCCCTCCCGTATCGTAGTTATCTACACGACGGGGAGTCAGGCAACTATGGATGAACGAAATAGACAG
ATCGCTGAGATAGGTGCCTCACTGATTAAGCATTGGTAACTGTCAGACCAAGTTTACTCATATATACTTT
AGATTGATT
[125 nt withheld, positions 1410-1534]
C
[141 nt withheld, positions 1536-1676]
CCTTTGACGTTGGAGTCCACGTTCTTT
[37 nt withheld, positions 1704-1740]
ACCCTATCTCGGGCTATTCTTTTGATTTATAAGGGATTTTGCCGATTTCGGCCTATTGGTTAAAAAATGA
GCTGATTTAACAAAAATTTAACGCGAATTTTAACAAAATATTAACGTTTACAATTTAAAAGGATCTAGGT
GAAGATCCTTTTTGATAATCTCATGACCAAAATCCCTTAACGTGAGTTTTCGTTCCACTGAGCGTCAGAC
CCCGTAGAAAAGATCAAAGGATCTTCTTGAGATCCTTTTTTTCTGCGCGTAATCTGCTGCTTGCAAACAA
AAAAACCACCGCTACCAGCGGTGGTTTGTTTGCCGGATCAAGAGCTACCAACTCTTTTTCCGAAGGTAAC
TGGCTTCAGCAGAGCGCAGATACCAAATACTGTCCTTCTAGTGTAGCCGTAGTTAGGCCACCACTTCAAG
AACTCTGTAGCACCGCCTACATACCTCGCTCTGCTAATCCTGTTACCAGTCAGGCATTTGAGAAGCACAC
GGTCACACTGCTTCCGGTAGTCAATAAACCGGTAAACCAGCAATAGACATAAGCGGCTATTTAACGACCC
TGCCCTGAACCGACGACCGGGTCGAATTTGCTTTCGAATTTCTGCCATTCATCCGCTTATTATCACTTAT
TCAGGCGTAGCAACCAGGCGTTTAAGGGCACCAATAACTGCCTTAAAAAAATTACGCCCCGCCCTGCCAC
TCATCGCAGTACTGTTGTAATTCATTAAGCATTCTGCCGACATGGAAGCCATCACAAACGGCATGATGAA
CCTGAATCGCCAGCGGCATCAGCACCTTGTCGCCTTGCGTATAATATTTGCCCATGGCTAGCGGAGTGTA
TACTGGCTTACTATGTTGGCACTGATGAGGGTGTCAGTGAAGTGCTTCATGTGGCAGGAGAAAAAAGGCT
GCACCGGTGCGTCAGCAGAATATGTGATACAGGATATATTCCGCTTCCTCGCTCACTGACTCGCTACGCT
CGGTCGTTCGACTGCGGCGAGCGGAAATGGCTTACGAACGGGGCGGAGATTTCCTGGAAGATGCCAGGAA
GATACTTAACAGGGAAGTGAGAGGGCCGCGGCAAAGCCGTTTTTCCATAGGCTCCGCCCCCCTGACAAGC
ATCACGAAATCTGACGCTCAAATCAGTGGTGGCGAAACCCGACAGGACTATAAAGATACCAGGCGTTTCC
CCCTGGCGGCTCCCTCGTGCGCTCTCCTGTTCCTGCCTTTCGGTTTACCGGTGTCATTCCGCTGTTATGG
CCGCGTTTGTCTCATTCCACGCCTGACACTCAGTTCCGGGTAGGCAGTTCGCTCCAAGCTGGACTGTATG
CACGAACCCCCCGTTCAGTCCGACCGCTGCGCCTTATCCGGTAACTATCGTCTTGAGTCCAACCCGGAAA
GACATGCAAAAGCACCACTGGCAGCAGCCACTGGTAATTGATTTAGAGGAGTTAGTCTTGAAGTCATGCG
CCGGTTAAGGCTAAACTGAAAGGACAAGTTTTGGTGACTGCGCTCCTCCAAGCCAGTTACCTCGGTTCAA
AGAGTTGGTAGCTCAGAGAACCTTCGAAAAACCGCCCTGCAAGGCGGTTTTTTCGTTTTCAGAGCAAGAG
ATTACGCGCAGACCAAAACGATCTCAAGAAGATCATCTTATTAATCAGATAAAATATTTCTAGGATCATG
AGCCCGAAGTGGCGAGCCCGATCTTCCCCATCGGTGATGTCGGCGATATAGGCGCCAGCAACCGCACCTG
TGGCGCCGGTGATGCCGGCCACGATGCGTCCGGCGTAGAGGATCTGCTCATGTTTGACAGCTTATCATCG
ATGCATAATGTGCCTGTCAAATGGACGAAGCAGGGATTCTGCAAACCCTATGCTACTCCGTCAAGCCGTC
AATTGTCTGATTCGTTACCAATTATGACAACTTGACGGCTACATCATTCACTTTTTCTTCACAACCGGCA
CGGAACTCGCTCGGGCTGGCCCCGGTGCATTTTTTAAATACCCGCGAGAAATAGAGTTGATCGTCAAAAC
CAACATTGCGACCGACGGTGGCGATAGGCATCCGGGTGGTGCTCAAAAGCAGCTTCGCCTGGCTGATACG
TTGGTCCTCGCGCCAGCTTAAGACGCTAATCCCTAACTGCTGGCGGAAAAGATGTGACAGACGCGACGGC
GACAAGCAAACATGCTGTGCGACGCTGGCGATATCAAAATTGCTGTCTGCCAGGTGATCGCTGATGTACT
GACAAGCCTCGCGTACCCGATTATCCATCGGTGGATGGAGCGACTCGTTAATCGCTTCCATGCGCCGCAG
TAACAATTGCTCAAGCAGATTTATCGCCAGCAGCTCCGAATAGCGCCCTTCCCCTTGCCCGGCGTTAATG
ATTTGCCCAAACAGGTCGCTGAAATGCGGCTGGTGCGCTTCATCCGGGCGAAAGAACCCCGTATTGGCAA
ATATTGACGGCCAGTTAAGCCATTCATGCCAGTAGGCGCGCGGACGAAAGTAAACCCACTGGTGATACCA
TTCGCGAGCCTCCGGATGACGACCGTAGTGATGAATCTCTCCTGGCGGGAACAGCAAAATATCACCCGGT
CGGCAAACAAATTCTCGTCCCTGATTTTTCACCACCCCCTGACCGCGAATGGTGAGATTGAGAATATAAC
CTTTCATTCCCAGCGGTCGGTCGATAAAAAAATCGAGATAACCGTTGGCCTCAATCGGCGTTAAACCCGC
CACCAGATGGGCATTAAACGAGTATCCCGGCAGCAGGGGATCATTTTGCGCTTCAGCCATACTTTTCATA
CTCCCGCCATTCAGAGAAGAAACCAATTGTCCATATTGCATCAGACATTGCCGTCACTGCGTCTTTTACT
GGCTCTTCTCGCTAACCAAACCGGTAACCCCGCTTATTAAAAGCATTCTGTAACAAAGCGGGACCAAAGC
CATGACAAAAACGCGTAACAAAAGTGTCTATAATCACGGCAGAAAAGTCCACATTGATTATTTGCACGGC
GTCACACTTTGCTATGCCATAGCATTTTTATCCATAAGATTAGCGGATCCTACCTGACGCTTTTTATCGC
AACTCTCTACTGTTTCTCCATACCCGTTTTTTTGGGCTAGCGAATTCGAGCTCTAGGAGGCAAAAATGAA
TGAATTTATAAAAGAACGGTTTTCGTATTTAGCAGATAATAAAAAAGAAAACGTCCCAGAGCTAAATGTT
TCCTACGGTATCGATAAGAATTTTTTGTATGGTGCTGGCGTTTCAATTTCTTCCGTTTTGATTAATAATT
CAGATATTAATTTTGTCTTTCATGTTTTCACTGATTATGTGGATGATGATTATTTAAAGTCATTTAATGA
AACAGCAAAACAATTTAATACCTCAATTATTGTATATTTAATTGACCCAAAATACTTTGCTGATCTGCCG
ACGTCACAGTTTTGGTCGTACGCGACATACTTCAGGGTATTGTCCTTTGAATATCTGAGTGAAAGTATTT
CCACACTGCTGTATCTGGATGCCGATGTCGTTTGTAAAGGAAGTCTGAAACCTCTCACAAAAATTATATT
TAAAGATGAGTTTGCTGCGGTTATTCCTGACAATGATAGTACTCAGGCGGCATGTGCAAAACGTCTTAAC
ATTCCCGGAATGAATGGACGTTATTTCAATGCAGGCGTTATCTATGTCAATCTTAAAAAATGGCATGAAG
CAAATTTGACACCGTATTTACTCACGCTTTTACGAGGGGAAACTAAATATGGCTCTCTTAAATATTTAGA
TCAGGATGCGTTGAATATCGCATTTAATATGAATAATATCTACCTCGCGAAGGATTTTGATACTATTTAT
ACCCTGAAAAACGAACTTCATGATCGTAGTCATCGAAAGTATCAGCAAACCATTACCGATAAAACAGTAT
TGATTCACTATACAGGGATAACTAAACCATGGCATAGCTGGGCTGGATATCCGTCTGCATCATACTTTAA
TATCGCGCGTGAACAATCTCCCTGGAAGAAATATCCTCTTAAAGAGGCGCGGACTGTTGCAGAAATGCAG
AAACAATATAAGCATCTGTTTGCCCATGGTGAGTATATTAAAGGTATAACTTCATTAATTAAGTACAAGC
TTAAGAAATAAGCATGCAAGCTTGGCTGTTTTG
Features (pLannotate 1.2.2; 15 found; start..end, strand, type, name):
     74..189     +  ncRNA          5S rRNA: Accession: RF00001 - 5S ribosomal RNA
    193..279     +  terminator     rrnB T1 terminator: Escherichia coli rrnB; transcription terminator T1 from the E. coli rrnB gene
    371..398     +  terminator     rrnB T2 terminator: transcription terminator T2 from the E. coli rrnB gene
    417..508     +  promoter       AmpR promoter: bla
    509..1369    +  CDS            AmpR: β-lactamase; bla; confers resistance to ampicillin, carbenicillin, and related antibiotics
   1411..1791    +  rep_origin     M13 ori (sequence partly withheld): M13 bacteriophage origin of replication; arrow indicates direction of (+) strand synthesis
   1977..2210    +  rep_origin     ori (fragment): high-copy-number ColE1/pMB1/pBR322/pUC origin of replication
   2422..2567    -  CDS            CmR (fragment): chloramphenicol acetyltransferase; cat; confers resistance to chloramphenicol
   2569..2590    +  misc_feature   bom (fragment): basis of mobility region from pBR322
   2689..2744    -  rep_origin     RSF ori (fragment): Plasmids containing the RSF 1030 origin of replication can be propagated in E. coli cells that contain additional plasmids with compatible origins.
   2832..3377    -  rep_origin     p15A ori: Plasmids containing the medium-copy-number p15A origin of replication can be propagated in E. coli cells that contain a second plasmid with the ColE1 origin.
   3416..3534    -  CDS            TcR (fragment): tetracycline efflux protein; tet; confers resistance to tetracycline
   3544..3562    +  promoter       tet promoter (fragment): E. coli promoter for tetracycline efflux protein gene
   3652..4530    -  CDS            araC: L-arabinose regulatory protein; araC
   4557..4841    +  promoter       araBAD promoter: araBAD; promoter of the L-arabinose operon of E. coli; the araC regulatory gene is transcribed in the opposite direction (Guzman et al., 1995)
