[The description below was written by a language model from this plasmid's Addgene catalogue record and pLannotate feature annotations shown in this document.]
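Description:
pWaaT is a bacterial expression plasmid built on the pBAD30 backbone, carrying the waaT gene from E. coli Nissle (R1-type lipopolysaccharide core) under the arabinose-inducible PBAD promoter. The insert was introduced by Gibson assembly. In the annotated 5,903-nt sequence, the araC regulator gene is transcribed divergently from the araBAD promoter, the standard arrangement in which AraC represses the promoter in the absence of L-arabinose and activates it when the sugar is present, giving tunable, tightly controlled expression. The feature table does not annotate the waaT coding sequence itself. It presumably occupies the unannotated stretch downstream of the araBAD promoter, running across the circular junction toward the rrnB region. There, a 5S rRNA segment and the rrnB T1 and T2 terminators stop transcription from the cassette.

The plasmid replicates from the p15A origin, catalogued here as low copy, which is compatible with ColE1-type plasmids in the same cell. Selection is by ampicillin through the bla gene and its own promoter. An M13 phage origin is also present, which can support single-stranded DNA production with helper phage. Short fragments annotated as ColE1-type ori, RSF ori, bom, CmR, TcR and the tet promoter appear to be non-functional remnants or partial similarity matches from the backbone's lineage rather than working elements.

The associated study examined recipient-cell genetic requirements and surface receptors for conjugative transfer of IncI2 plasmids. The plasmid therefore likely served to supply waaT, an LPS core biosynthesis gene, in trans under inducible control, although the record states only that it expresses waaT from PBAD.
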