Addgene plasmid #210453: pWaaT
Purpose: Express waaT under the control of PBAD
Depositing lab: Sébastien Rodrigue. Depositing organization: University of Sherbrooke. Publication: Systematic investigation of recipient cell genetic requirements reveals important surface receptors for conjugative transfer of IncI2 plasmids. Allard N, Collette A, Paquette J, Rodrigue S, Cote JP. Commun Biol. 2023 Nov 16;6(1):1172. doi: 10.1038/s42003-023-05534-2. PubMed 37973843.
Backbone
  Vector backbone: pBAD30
  Backbone manufacturer: Guzman et al. 1995 PMID: 7608087
  Backbone size w/o insert (bp): 4919
  Vector type: Bacterial Expression
Growth in bacteria
  Bacterial resistance: Ampicillin, 100 μg/mL
  Growth temperature: 37°C
  Growth strain: DH5alpha
  Copy number: Low Copy
Gene/Insert
  Gene/Insert name: waaT
  Species: E. coli Nissle (R1-type)
  Promoter: PBAD
  Cloning method: Gibson Cloning
  Sequencing primers: 5′ pBAD_fwd_primer; 3′ pBAD_rev_primer
Terms and licenses: Academic/Nonprofit Terms; Industry Terms: Not Available to Industry
How to cite: pWaaT was a gift from Sébastien Rodrigue (Addgene plasmid # 210453 ; http://n2t.net/addgene:210453 ; RRID:Addgene_210453)
